Addgene plasmid #154611: pEPYC0CM0184
Purpose: Phytobricks Level 0 part
Depositing lab: Nicola Patron. Depositing organization: Earlham Institute. Publication: Rational design of minimal synthetic promoters for plants. Cai YM, Kallam K, Tidd H, Gendarini G, Salzman A, Patron NJ. Nucleic Acids Res. 2020 Aug 28. pii: 5897334. doi: 10.1093/nar/gkaa682. PubMed 32856047.
Backbone
  Vector backbone: pMK
  Vector type: Synthetic Biology
Growth in bacteria
  Bacterial resistance: Kanamycin, 50 μg/mL
  Growth temperature: 37°C
  Growth strain: NEB Stable
  Copy number: High Copy
Gene/Insert
  Gene/Insert name: MinSyn_058
  Species: Synthetic
  Cloning method: Restriction Enzyme; 5′ cloning site Unknown (unknown if destroyed)
Terms and licenses: Academic/Nonprofit Terms; Industry Terms: Not Available to Industry
Depositor comments: Please visit https://www.biorxiv.org/content/10.1101/2020.05.14.095406v1 for bioRxiv preprint.
How to cite: pEPYC0CM0184 was a gift from Nicola Patron (Addgene plasmid # 154611 ; http://n2t.net/addgene:154611 ; RRID:Addgene_154611)
