[The description below was written by a language model from this plasmid's Addgene catalogue record and pLannotate feature annotations shown in this document.]
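Description:
pEPYC0CM0184 is a small (2,461 bp) synthetic biology plasmid that carries a Phytobricks Level 0 part, MinSyn_058, in the pMK backbone. Level 0 parts are the basic, single-element units of the plant modular cloning standard: a sequence-defined part is held in a simple bacterial storage vector so that it can later be combined with other standard parts into transcriptional units. The record gives restriction enzyme cloning as the method but does not specify the cloning sites or the overhangs that flank the part.

The plasmid is maintained in E. coli at high copy through a ColE1/pUC-type origin. Selection is with kanamycin, using an aminoglycoside phosphotransferase (NeoR/KanR) gene expressed from the AmpR (bla) promoter. The remaining annotations are mostly short fragments typical of this kind of cloning backbone: partial M13 origin, lacZα, lacI and RSF origin matches, plus a T7 promoter lying upstream of the insert region. None of these fragments appears to be a functional unit in its own right.

The insert is entirely synthetic, and the associated publication concerns the rational design of minimal synthetic promoters for plants, so MinSyn_058 is presumably one such designed promoter. The only annotation within the insert region is a 35 bp match to the nopaline synthase (NOS) promoter, which suggests that the design borrows a short NOS-derived element. The record does not otherwise describe the insert's composition, its cis-regulatory elements or its expression strength. The plasmid contains no reporter, coding sequence or terminator, so it serves as a promoter part donor for assembling plant expression constructs rather than as an expression vector.
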