Features (pLannotate 1.2.2; 9 found; start..end, strand, type, name):
      3..134     -  rep_origin     M13 ori (fragment): M13 bacteriophage origin of replication; arrow indicates direction of (+) strand synthesis
    155..311     -  CDS            lacZα (fragment): LacZα fragment of β-galactosidase; lacZ fragment
    320..338     +  promoter       T7 promoter: promoter for bacteriophage T7 RNA polymerase
    422..456     +  promoter       NOS promoter (fragment): nopaline synthase promoter
    575..622     -  CDS            lacI (fragment): lac repressor; lacI; The lac repressor binds to the lac operator to inhibit transcription in E. coli. This inhibition can be relieved by adding lactose or isopropyl-β-D-thiogalactopyranoside (IPTG).
    659..699     -  rep_origin     RSF ori (fragment): Plasmids containing the RSF 1030 origin of replication can be propagated in E. coli cells that contain additional plasmids with compatible origins.
    777..1365    -  rep_origin     ori: high-copy-number ColE1/pMB1/pBR322/pUC origin of replication
   1539..2333    -  CDS            NeoR/KanR: aminoglycoside phosphotransferase confers resistance to neomycin, kanamycin, and G418 (Geneticin®)
   2334..2438    -  promoter       AmpR promoter: bla
>Addgene plasmid #154611 | pEPYC0CM0184 | depositor full sequence | sequence record 299485 | pEPYC0CM0184 sequence 2461 bps
CTAAATTGTAAGCGTTAATATTTTGTTAAAATTCGCGTTAAATTTTTGTTAAATCAGCTCATTTTTTAAC
CAATAGGCCGAAATCGGCAAAATCCCTTATAAATCAAAAGAATAGACCGAGATAGGGTTGAGTGGCCGCT
ACAGGGCGCTCCCATTCGCCATTCAGGCTGCGCAACTGTTGGGAAGGGCGTTTCGGTGCGGGCCTCTTCG
CTATTACGCCAGCTGGCGAAAGGGGGATGTGCTGCAAGGCGATTAAGTTGGGTAACGCCAGGGTTTTCCC
AGTCACGACGTTGTAAAACGACGGCCAGTGAGCGCGACGTAATACGACTCACTATAGGGCGAATTGAAGG
AAGGCCGTCAAGGCCACGTGTCTTGTCCAGAGCTCTCGGTCTCAGGAGGGAGGCGTGTCGTTTTAGTGAG
GATGAGCTAAGCACATACGTCAGAACCATTATTGCGTCACTATCAGCCTATATAAGGTTTTGCTATTCAT
TGAAAGCAGTAGTGACTGATTTGTATATAATGTACTCGAGACCCTGGTACCTGGAGCACAAGACTGGCCT
CATGGGCCTTCCTTTCACTGCCCGCTTTCCAGTCGGGAAACCTGTCGTGCCAGCTGCATTAACATGGTCA
TAGCTGTTTCCTTGCGTATTGGGCGCTCTCCGCTTCCTCGCTCACTGACTCGCTGCGCTCGGTCGTTCGG
GTAAAGCCTGGGGTGCCTAATGAGCAAAAGGCCAGCAAAAGGCCAGGAACCGTAAAAAGGCCGCGTTGCT
GGCGTTTTTCCATAGGCTCCGCCCCCCTGACGAGCATCACAAAAATCGACGCTCAAGTCAGAGGTGGCGA
AACCCGACAGGACTATAAAGATACCAGGCGTTTCCCCCTGGAAGCTCCCTCGTGCGCTCTCCTGTTCCGA
CCCTGCCGCTTACCGGATACCTGTCCGCCTTTCTCCCTTCGGGAAGCGTGGCGCTTTCTCATAGCTCACG
CTGTAGGTATCTCAGTTCGGTGTAGGTCGTTCGCTCCAAGCTGGGCTGTGTGCACGAACCCCCCGTTCAG
CCCGACCGCTGCGCCTTATCCGGTAACTATCGTCTTGAGTCCAACCCGGTAAGACACGACTTATCGCCAC
TGGCAGCAGCCACTGGTAACAGGATTAGCAGAGCGAGGTATGTAGGCGGTGCTACAGAGTTCTTGAAGTG
GTGGCCTAACTACGGCTACACTAGAAGAACAGTATTTGGTATCTGCGCTCTGCTGAAGCCAGTTACCTTC
GGAAAAAGAGTTGGTAGCTCTTGATCCGGCAAACAAACCACCGCTGGTAGCGGTGGTTTTTTTGTTTGCA
AGCAGCAGATTACGCGCAGAAAAAAAGGATCTCAAGAAGATCCTTTGATCTTTTCTACGGGGTCTGACGC
TCAGTGGAACGAAAACTCACGTTAAGGGATTTTGGTCATGAGATTATCAAAAAGGATCTTCACCTAGATC
CTTTTAAATTAAAAATGAAGTTTTAAATCAATCTAAAGTATATATGAGTAAACTTGGTCTGACAGTTATT
AGAAAAATTCATCCAGCAGACGATAAAACGCAATACGCTGGCTATCCGGTGCCGCAATGCCATACAGCAC
CAGAAAACGATCCGCCCATTCGCCGCCCAGTTCTTCCGCAATATCACGGGTGGCCAGCGCAATATCCTGA
TAACGATCCGCCACGCCCAGACGGCCGCAATCAATAAAGCCGCTAAAACGGCCATTTTCCACCATAATGT
TCGGCAGGCACGCATCACCATGGGTCACCACCAGATCTTCGCCATCCGGCATGCTCGCTTTCAGACGCGC
AAACAGCTCTGCCGGTGCCAGGCCCTGATGTTCTTCATCCAGATCATCCTGATCCACCAGGCCCGCTTCC
ATACGGGTACGCGCACGTTCAATACGATGTTTCGCCTGATGATCAAACGGACAGGTCGCCGGGTCCAGGG
TATGCAGACGACGCATGGCATCCGCCATAATGCTCACTTTTTCTGCCGGCGCCAGATGGCTAGACAGCAG
ATCCTGACCCGGCACTTCGCCCAGCAGCAGCCAATCACGGCCCGCTTCGGTCACCACATCCAGCACCGCC
GCACACGGAACACCGGTGGTGGCCAGCCAGCTCAGACGCGCCGCTTCATCCTGCAGCTCGTTCAGCGCAC
CGCTCAGATCGGTTTTCACAAACAGCACCGGACGACCCTGCGCGCTCAGACGAAACACCGCCGCATCAGA
GCAGCCAATGGTCTGCTGCGCCCAATCATAGCCAAACAGACGTTCCACCCACGCTGCCGGGCTACCCGCA
TGCAGGCCATCCTGTTCAATCATACTCTTCCTTTTTCAATATTATTGAAGCATTTATCAGGGTTATTGTC
TCATGAGCGGATACATATTTGAATGTATTTAGAAAAATAAACAAATAGGGGTTCCGCGCACATTTCCCCG
AAAAGTGCCAC
